>Addgene plasmid #105596 | MSCV-puro-N3FLAG-MYB-FL | addgene full sequence | sequence record 203703 | Addgene NGS Result
TGAAAGACCCCACCTGTAGGTTTGGCAAGCTAGCTTAAGTAACGCCATTTTGCAAGGCATGGAAAATACA
TAACTGAGAATAGAGAAGTTCAGATCAAGGTTAGGAACAGAGAGACAGCAGAATATGGGCCAAACAGGAT
ATCTGTGGTAAGCAGTTCCTGCCCCGGCTCAGGGCCAAGAACAGATGGTCCCCAGATGCGGTCCCGCCCT
CAGCAGTTTCTAGAGAACCATCAGATGTTTCCAGGGTGCCCCAAGGACCTGAAATGACCCTGTGCCTTAT
TTGAACTAACCAATCAGTTCGCTTCTCGCTTCTGTTCGCGCGCTTCTGCTCCCCGAGCTCAATAAAAGAG
CCCACAACCCCTCACTCGGCGCGCCAGTCCTCCGATAGACTGCGTCGCCCGGGTACCCGTATTCCCAATA
AAGCCTCTTGCTGTTTGCATCCGAATCGTGGACTCGCTGATCCTTGGGAGGGTCTCCTCAGATTGATTGA
CTGCCCACCTCGGGGGTCTTTCATTTGGAGGTTCCACCGAGATTTGGAGACCCCTGCCCAGGGACCACCG
ACCCCCCCGCCGGGAGGTAAGCTGGCCAGCGGTCGTTTCGTGTCTGTCTCTGTCTTTGTGCGTGTTTGTG
CCGGCATCTAATGTTTGCGCCTGCGTCTGTACTAGTTAGCTAACTAGCTCTGTATCTGGCGGACCCGTGG
TGGAACTGACGAGTTCTGAACACCCGGCCGCAACCCTGGGAGACGTCCCAGGGACTTTGGGGGCCGTTTT
TGTGGCCCGACCTGAGGAAGGGAGTCGATGTGGAATCCGACCCCGTCAGGATATGTGGTTCTGGTAGGAG
ACGAGAACCTAAAACAGTTCCCGCCTCCGTCTGAATTTTTGCTTTCGGTTTGGAACCGAAGCCGCGCGTC
TTGTCTGCTGCAGCGCTGCAGCATCGTTCTGTGTTGTCTCTGTCTGACTGTGTTTCTGTATTTGTCTGAA
AATTAGGGCCAGACTGTTACCACTCCCTTAAGTTTGACCTTAGGTCACTGGAAAGATGTCGAGCGGATCG
CTCACAACCAGTCGGTAGATGTCAAGAAGAGACGTTGGGTTACCTTCTGCTCTGCAGAATGGCCAACCTT
TAACGTCGGATGGCCGCGAGACGGCACCTTTAACCGAGACCTCATCACCCAGGTTAAGATCAAGGTCTTT
TCACCTGGCCCGCATGGACACCCAGACCAGGTCCCCTACATCGTGACCTGGGAAGCCTTGGCTTTTGACC
CCCCTCCCTGGGTCAAGCCCTTTGTACACCCTAAGCCTCCGCCTCCTCTTCCTCCATCCGCCCCGTCTCT
CCCCCTTGAACCTCCTCGTTCGACCCCGCCTCGATCCTCCCTTTATCCAGCCCTCACTCCTTCTCTAGGC
GCCGGAATTAGATCTGCCATGCCAAAGAAGAAGCGTAAGGTAGATTACAAAGACCATGACGGTGATTATA
AAGATCATGATATCGATTACAAGGATGACGATGACAAGGGAGGCCTCGAGGCCCGGAGACCCCGACACAG
CATCTACAGTAGCGATGAAGATGATGAAGACATTGAGATGTGTGACCATGACTACGATGGGCTGCTGCCC
AAATCTGGAAAGCGTCACTTGGGGAAAACTAGGTGGACAAGGGAAGAGGATGAGAAGCTGAAGAAGCTGG
TGGAACAGAACGGAACAGACGACTGGAAAGTCATTGCCAATTATCTGCCCAACCGGACAGATGTGCAGTG
CCAACACCGGTGGCAGAAAGTGCTGAACCCTGAACTCATCAAAGGTCCCTGGACCAAAGAAGAAGATCAG
AGAGTCATAGAGCTTGTCCAGAAATATGGTCCGAAGCGTTGGTCTGTTATTGCCAAGCACTTAAAAGGGA
GAATTGGAAAGCAGTGTCGGGAGAGGTGGCACAACCATTTGAATCCAGAAGTTAAGAAAACCTCCTGGAC
AGAAGAGGAGGACAGAATCATTTACCAGGCACACAAGCGTCTGGGGAACAGATGGGCAGAGATCGCAAAG
CTGCTGCCCGGACGGACTGATAATGCTATCAAGAACCACTGGAATTCCACCATGCGTCGCAAGGTGGAAC
AGGAAGGCTACCTGCAGGAGCCTTCCAAAGCCAGCCAGACGCCAGTGGCCACGAGCTTCCAGAAGAACAA
TCATTTGATGGGGTTTGGGCATGCCTCACCTCCATCTCAGCTCTCTCCAAGTGGCCAGTCCTCCGTCAAC
AGCGAATATCCCTATTACCACATCGCCGAAGCACAAAACATCTCCAGTCACGTTCCCTATCCTGTCGCAT
TGCATGTTAATATAGTCAACGTCCCTCAGCCGGCTGCGGCAGCCATCCAGAGACACTATAACGACGAAGA
CCCTGAGAAGGAAAAGCGAATAAAGGAGCTGGAGTTGCTCCTGATGTCAACAGAGAACGAGCTGAAGGGA
CAGCAGGCATTACCAACACAGAACCACACTTGCAGCTACCCCGGGTGGCACAGCACCTCCATTGTGGACC
AGACCAGACCTCATGGGGATAGTGCACCTGTTTCCTGTTTGGGAGAACACCATGCCACCCCATCTCTGCC
TGCAGATCCCGGCTCCCTACCTGAAGAAAGTGCCTCACCAGCAAGGTGCATGATCGTCCACCAGGGCACC
ATTCTGGACAATGTTAAGAACCTCTTAGAATTTGCAGAAACACTCCAGTTTATAGATTCTTTCTTGAACA
CTTCCAGCAACCATGAAAGCTCGGGCTTAGATGCACCTACCTTACCCTCCACTCCTCTCATTGGTCACAA
ACTGACACCATGTCGAGACCAGACTGTGAAAACCCAGAAGGAAAATTCCATCTTTAGAACTCCAGCTATC
AAAAGGTCAATCCTCGAAAGCTCTCCTCGAACTCCCACACCATTCAAACATGCCCTTGCAGCTCAAGAAA
TTAAATACGGTCCCCTGAAGATGCTACCTCAGACCCCCTCCCATGCAGTGGAGGACCTACAAGATGTGAT
TAAGCAGGAATCGGATGAATCTGGAATTGTGGCTGAGTTTCAAGAGAGTGGACCACCGTTACTGAAAAAA
ATCAAGCAGGAGGTGGAGTCGCCAACTGAGAAATCGGGAAACTTCTTCTGCTCAAACCACTGGGCAGAGA
ACAGCCTGAGCACCCAGCTGTTCTCGCAGGCGTCTCCTGTGGCAGATGCCCCAAATATTCTTACAAGCTC
TGTTTTAATGACACCTGTATCAGAAGATGAAGACAATGTCCTCAAAGCCTTTACCGTACCTAAGAACAGG
CCCCTGGTGGGTCCCTTGCAGCCATGCAGTGGTGCCTGGGAGCCAGCATCCTGTGGGAAGACAGAGGACC
AGATGACGGCCTCCGGTCCGGCTCGGAAATACGTGAACGCGTTCTCAGCTCGAACTCTGGTCATGTGAGA
ATTCTACCGGGTAGGGGAGGCGCTTTTCCCAAGGCAGTCTGGAGCATGCGCTTTAGCAGCCCCGCTGGGC
ACTTGGCGCTACACAAGTGGCCTCTGGCCTCGCACACATTCCACATCCACCGGTAGGCGCCAACCGGCTC
CGTTCTTTGGTGGCCCCTTCGCGCCACCTTCTACTCCTCCCCTAGTCAGGAAGTTCCCCCCCGCCCCGCA
GCTCGCGTCGTGCAGGACGTGACAAATGGAAGTAGCACGTCTCACTAGTCTCGTGCAGATGGACAGCACC
GCTGAGCAATGGAAGCGGGTAGGCCTTTGGGGCAGCGGCCAATAGCAGCTTTGCTCCTTCGCTTTCTGGG
CTCAGAGGCTGGGAAGGGGTGGGTCCGGGGGCGGGCTCAGGGGCGGGCTCAGGGGCGGGGCGGGCGCCCG
AAGGTCCTCCGGAGGCCCGGCATTCTGCACGCTTCAAAAGCGCACGTCTGCCGCGCTGTTCTCCTCTTCC
TCATCTCCGGGCCTTTCGACCTGCAGCCCAAGCTTACCATGACCGAGTACAAGCCCACGGTGCGCCTCGC
CACCCGCGACGACGTCCCCAGGGCCGTACGCACCCTCGCCGCCGCGTTCGCCGACTACCCCGCCACGCGC
CACACCGTCGATCCGGACCGCCACATCGAGCGGGTCACCGAGCTGCAAGAACTCTTCCTCACGCGCGTCG
GGCTCGACATCGGCAAGGTGTGGGTCGCGGACGACGGCGCCGCGGTGGCGGTCTGGACCACGCCGGAGAG
CGTCGAAGCGGGGGCGGTGTTCGCCGAGATCGGCCCGCGCATGGCCGAGTTGAGCGGTTCCCGGCTGGCC
GCGCAGCAACAGATGGAAGGCCTCCTGGCGCCGCACCGGCCCAAGGAGCCCGCGTGGTTCCTGGCCACCG
TCGGCGTCTCGCCCGACCACCAGGGCAAGGGTCTGGGCAGCGCCGTCGTGCTCCCCGGAGTGGAGGCGGC
CGAGCGCGCCGGGGTGCCCGCCTTCCTGGAGACCTCCGCGCCCCGCAACCTCCCCTTCTACGAGCGGCTC
GGCTTCACCGTCACCGCCGACGTCGAGGTGCCCGAAGGACCGCGCACCTGGTGCATGACCCGCAAGCCCG
GTGCCTGACGCCCGCCCCACGACCCGCAGCGCCCGACCGAAAGGAGCGCACGACCCCATGCATCGATAAA
ATAAAAGATTTTATTTAGTCTCCAGAAAAAGGGGGGAATGAAAGACCCCACCTGTAGGTTTGGCAAGCTA
GCTTAAGTAACGCCATTTTGCAAGGCATGGAAAATACATAACTGAGAATAGAGAAGTTCAGATCAAGGTT
AGGAACAGAGAGACAGCAGAATATGGGCCAAACAGGATATCTGTGGTAAGCAGTTCCTGCCCCGGCTCAG
GGCCAAGAACAGATGGTCCCCAGATGCGGTCCCGCCCTCAGCAGTTTCTAGAGAACCATCAGATGTTTCC
AGGGTGCCCCAAGGACCTGAAATGACCCTGTGCCTTATTTGAACTAACCAATCAGTTCGCTTCTCGCTTC
TGTTCGCGCGCTTCTGCTCCCCGAGCTCAATAAAAGAGCCCACAACCCCTCACTCGGCGCGCCAGTCCTC
CGATAGACTGCGTCGCCCGGGTACCCGTGTATCCAATAAACCCTCTTGCAGTTGCATCCGACTTGTGGTC
TCGCTGTTCCTTGGGAGGGTCTCCTCTGAGTGATTGACTACCCGTCAGCGGGGGTCTTTCATGGGTAACA
GTTTCTTGAAGTTGGAGAACAACATTCTGAGGGTAGGAGTCGAATATTAAGTAATCCTGACTCAATTAGC
CACTGTTTTGAATCCACATACTCCAATACTCCTGAAATAGTTCATTATGGACAGCGCAGAAAGAGCTGGG
GAGAATTGTGAAATTGTTATCCGCTCACAATTCCACACAACATACGAGCCGGAAGCATAAAGTGTAAAGC
CTGGGGTGCCTAATGAGTGAGCTAACTCACATTAATTGCGTTGCGCTCACTGCCCGCTTTCCAGTCGGGA
AACCTGTCGTGCCAGCTGCATTAATGAATCGGCCAACGCGCGGGGAGAGGCGGTTTGCGTATTGGGCGCT
CTTCCGCTTCCTCGCTCACTGACTCGCTGCGCTCGGTCGTTCGGCTGCGGCGAGCGGTATCAGCTCACTC
AAAGGCGGTAATACGGTTATCCACAGAATCAGGGGATAACGCAGGAAAGAACATGTGAGCAAAAGGCCAG
CAAAAGGCCAGGAACCGTAAAAAGGCCGCGTTGCTGGCGTTTTTCCATAGGCTCCGCCCCCCTGACGAGC
ATCACAAAAATCGACGCTCAAGTCAGAGGTGGCGAAACCCGACAGGACTATAAAGATACCAGGCGTTTCC
CCCTGGAAGCTCCCTCGTGCGCTCTCCTGTTCCGACCCTGCCGCTTACCGGATACCTGTCCGCCTTTCTC
CCTTCGGGAAGCGTGGCGCTTTCTCATAGCTCACGCTGTAGGTATCTCAGTTCGGTGTAGGTCGTTCGCT
CCAAGCTGGGCTGTGTGCACGAACCCCCCGTTCAGCCCGACCGCTGCGCCTTATCCGGTAACTATCGTCT
TGAGTCCAACCCGGTAAGACACGACTTATCGCCACTGGCAGCAGCCACTGGTAACAGGATTAGCAGAGCG
AGGTATGTAGGCGGTGCTACAGAGTTCTTGAAGTGGTGGCCTAACTACGGCTACACTAGAAGAACAGTAT
TTGGTATCTGCGCTCTGCTGAAGCCAGTTACCTTCGGAAAAAGAGTTGGTAGCTCTTGATCCGGCAAACA
AACCACCGCTGGTAGCGGTGGTTTTTTTGTTTGCAAGCAGCAGATTACGCGCAGAAAAAAAGGATCTCAA
GAAGATCCTTTGATCTTTTCTACGGGGTCTGACGCTCAGTGGAACGAAAACTCACGTTAAGGGATTTTGG
TCATGAGATTATCAAAAAGGATCTTCACCTAGATCCTTTTAAATTAAAAATGAAGTTTTAAATCAATCTA
AAGTATATATGAGTAAACTTGGTCTGACAGTTACCAATGCTTAATCAGTGAGGCACCTATCTCAGCGATC
TGTCTATTTCGTTCATCCATAGTTGCCTGACTCCCCGTCGTGTAGATAACTACGATACGGGAGGGCTTAC
CATCTGGCCCCAGTGCTGCAATGATACCGCGAGACCCACGCTCACCGGCTCCAGATTTATCAGCAATAAA
CCAGCCAGCCGGAAGGGCCGAGCGCAGAAGTGGTCCTGCAACTTTATCCGCCTCCATCCAGTCTATTAAT
TGTTGCCGGGAAGCTAGAGTAAGTAGTTCGCCAGTTAATAGTTTGCGCAACGTTGTTGCCATTGCTACAG
GCATCGTGGTGTCACGCTCGTCGTTTGGTATGGCTTCATTCAGCTCCGGTTCCCAACGATCAAGGCGAGT
TACATGATCCCCCATGTTGTGCAAAAAAGCGGTTAGCTCCTTCGGTCCTCCGATCGTTGTCAGAAGTAAG
TTGGCCGCAGTGTTATCACTCATGGTTATGGCAGCACTGCATAATTCTCTTACTGTCATGCCATCCGTAA
GATGCTTTTCTGTGACTGGTGAGTACTCAACCAAGTCATTCTGAGAATAGTGTATGCGGCGACCGAGTTG
CTCTTGCCCGGCGTCAATACGGGATAATACCGCGCCACATAGCAGAACTTTAAAAGTGCTCATCATTGGA
AAACGTTCTTCGGGGCGAAAACTCTCAAGGATCTTACCGCTGTTGAGATCCAGTTCGATGTAACCCACTC
GTGCACCCAACTGATCTTCAGCATCTTTTACTTTCACCAGCGTTTCTGGGTGAGCAAAAACAGGAAGGCA
AAATGCCGCAAAAAAGGGAATAAGGGCGACACGGAAATGTTGAATACTCATACTCTTCCTTTTTCAATAT
TATTGAAGCATTTATCAGGGTTATTGTCTCATGAGCGGATACATATTTGAATGTATTTAGAAAAATAAAC
AAATAGGGGTTCCGCGCACATTTCCCCGAAAAGTGCCACCTGACGTCTAAGAAACCATTATTATCATGAC
ATTAACCTATAAAAATAGGCGTATCACGAGGCCCTTTCGTCTCGCGCGTTTCGGTGATGACGGTGAAAAC
CTCTGACACATGCAGCTCCCGGAGACGGTCACAGCTTGTCTGTAAGCGGATGCCGGGAGCAGACAAGCCC
GTCAGGGCGCGTCAGCGGGTGTTGGCGGGTGTCGGGGCTGGCTTAACTATGCGGCATCAGAGCAGATTGT
ACTGAGAGTGCACCATATGCGGTGTGAAATACCGCACAGATGCGTAAGGAGAAAATACCGCATCAGGCGC
CATTCGCCATTCAGGCTGCGCAACTGTTGGGAAGGGCGATCGGTGCGGGCCTCTTCGCTATTACGCCAGC
TGGCGAAAGGGGGATGTGCTGCAAGGCGATTAAGTTGGGTAACGCCAGGGTTTTCCCAGTCACGACGTTG
TAAAACGACGGCGCAAGGAATGGTGCATGCAAGGAGATGGCGCCCAACAGTCCCCCGGCCACGGGGCCTG
CCACCATACCCACGCCGAAACAAGCGCTCATGAGCCCGAAGTGGCGAGCCCGATCTTCCCCATCGGTGAT
GTCGGCGATATAGGCGCCAGCAACCGCACCTGTGGCGCCGGTGATGCCGGCCACGATGCGTCCGGCGTAG
AGGCGATTAGTCCAATTTGTTAAAGACAGGATATCAGTGGTCCAGGCTCTAGTTTTGACTCAACAATATC
ACCAGCTGAAGCCTATAGAGTACGAGCCATAGATAAAATAAAAGATTTTATTTAGTCTCCAGAAAAAGGG
GGGAA
Features (pLannotate 1.2.2; 20 found; start..end, strand, type, name):
    579..920     +  misc_feature   MESV Ψ: packaging signal of murine embryonic stem cell virus
    987..1403    +  CDS            gag (truncated): truncated Moloney murine leukemia virus (MMLV) gag gene lacking the start codon
   1446..1508    +  CDS            3xFLAG: three tandem FLAG® epitope tags, followed by an enterokinase cleavage site
   1521..3425    +  CDS            Myb: MYB_MOUSE - Experimental evidence at protein level: Swiss-Prot protein existence level 1. Transcriptional activator; DNA-binding protein that specifically recognize the sequence 5'-YAAC[GT]G-3'. Plays an important role in the control of proliferation and differentiation of hematopoietic progenitor cells. From Mus musculus (Mouse).
   3439..3938    +  promoter       PGK promoter: mouse phosphoglycerate kinase 1 promoter
   3959..4558    +  CDS            PuroR: puromycin N-acetyltransferase; pac from Streptomyces alboniger; confers resistance to puromycin
   4658..5172    +  LTR            3' LTR: 3' long terminal repeat from murine embryonic stem cell virus
   5334..5350    -  protein_bind   lac operator: The lac repressor binds to the lac operator to inhibit transcription in E. coli. This inhibition can be relieved by adding lactose or isopropyl-β-D-thiogalactopyranoside (IPTG). lac repressor encoded by lacI
   5358..5388    -  promoter       lac promoter: promoter for the E. coli lac operon
   5403..5424    -  protein_bind   CAP binding site: CAP binding activates transcription in the presence of cAMP. E. coli catabolite activator protein
   5437..5529    -  CDS            lacI (fragment): lac repressor; lacI; The lac repressor binds to the lac operator to inhibit transcription in E. coli. This inhibition can be relieved by adding lactose or isopropyl-β-D-thiogalactopyranoside (IPTG).
   5712..6300    -  rep_origin     ori: high-copy-number ColE1/pMB1/pBR322/pUC origin of replication
   6471..7331    -  CDS            AmpR: β-lactamase; bla; confers resistance to ampicillin, carbenicillin, and related antibiotics
   7332..7436    -  promoter       AmpR promoter: bla
   7531..7566    +  CDS            rop (fragment): Rop protein, which maintains plasmids at low copy number; rop
   7668..7767    +  misc_feature   bom (fragment): basis of mobility region from pBR322
   7773..7922    -  CDS            lacZα (fragment): LacZα fragment of β-galactosidase; lacZ fragment
   7922..8123    -  CDS            TcR (fragment): tetracycline efflux protein; tet; confers resistance to tetracycline
   8124..8222    +  CDS            env (fragment): murine leukemia virus gPr80 envelope polyprotein precursor; env; proteolytically cleaved into gp70SU and p15TM subunits
   8264..515     +  LTR            5' LTR (across the origin): 5' long terminal repeat from murine embryonic stem cell virus
