[The description below was written by a language model from this plasmid's Addgene catalogue record and pLannotate feature annotations shown in this document.]
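Description:
MSCV-puro-N3FLAG-MYB-FL is a gammaretroviral expression vector built on the pMSCV-PGK-puro backbone for stable delivery of full-length mouse MYB (c-Myb) into mammalian cells. The 8,265 nt plasmid is propagated in E. coli through a high-copy ColE1/pUC-type origin and an ampicillin resistance gene (β-lactamase with its own promoter). The bacterial portion also carries short non-functional remnants of earlier cloning vectors, including fragments of lacI, lacZα, rop, bom and the tetracycline resistance gene, along with a lac promoter/operator segment.

The proviral region is bounded by 5′ and 3′ long terminal repeats from murine embryonic stem cell virus. Downstream of the 5′ LTR lie the Ψ packaging signal and a truncated gag segment lacking its start codon, which together promote efficient encapsidation of the genomic RNA when the plasmid is introduced into a packaging cell line that supplies gag, pol and env in trans. The 5′ LTR also serves as the promoter for the insert: a 3xFLAG epitope tag, which includes an enterokinase cleavage site, placed at the N terminus of the Myb coding sequence. MYB is a sequence-specific transcriptional activator important for proliferation and differentiation of hematopoietic progenitors. Immediately after the insert, an internal mouse PGK promoter drives puromycin N-acetyltransferase, so transduced cells can be selected with puromycin independently of LTR-driven expression.

The construct is intended for retroviral expression of FLAG-tagged MYB. The tag allows detection or immunoprecipitation with anti-FLAG reagents. It was deposited in connection with work on MYB as a target in acute myeloid leukemia.
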