Addgene plasmid #105596: MSCV-puro-N3FLAG-MYB-FL
Purpose: retrovirally express mouse MYB with 3*FLAG tag at N terminal and puro resistance
Depositing lab: Christopher Vakoc. Depositing organization: Cold Spring Harbor Laboratory. Publication: A TFIID-SAGA Perturbation that Targets MYB and Suppresses Acute Myeloid Leukemia. Xu Y, Milazzo JP, Somerville TDD, Tarumoto Y, Huang YH, Ostrander EL, Wilkinson JE, Challen GA, Vakoc CR. Cancer Cell. 2018 Jan 8;33(1):13-28.e8. doi: 10.1016/j.ccell.2017.12.002. PubMed 29316427.
Backbone
  Vector backbone: pMSCV-PGK-puro
  Vector type: Mammalian Expression, Retroviral
  Selectable markers: Puromycin
Growth in bacteria
  Bacterial resistance: Ampicillin, 100 μg/mL
  Growth temperature: 37°C
  Growth strain: NEB Stable
  Copy number: Unknown
Gene/Insert
  Gene/Insert name: Full length MYB (mouse)
  Species: M. musculus (mouse)
  Entrez Gene: Myb (a.k.a. c-myb)
  Promoter: MSCV-LTR
  Tag / fusion protein: 3*FLAG (N terminal on insert)
  Cloning method: Ligation Independent Cloning
  Sequencing primers: 5′ CCC TTG AAC CTC CTC GTT CGA CC; 3′ GAG ACG TGC TAC TTC CAT TTG TC
Terms and licenses: Academic/Nonprofit Terms; Industry Terms: Not Available to Industry
How to cite: MSCV-puro-N3FLAG-MYB-FL was a gift from Christopher Vakoc (Addgene plasmid # 105596 ; http://n2t.net/addgene:105596 ; RRID:Addgene_105596)
